>Addgene plasmid #187889 | pKL123 | addgene full sequence | sequence record 456620 | Addgene Long Read Sequencing Result
AAGGGCGAATTCAACCCTGATAAATGCTTCAATAATATTGAAAAAGGAAGAGTATGAGTATTCAACATTT
CCGTGTCGCCCTTATTCCCTTTTTTGCGGCATTTTGCCTTCCTGTTTTTGCTCACCCAGAAACGCTGGTG
AAAGTAAAAGATGCTGAAGATCAGTTGGGTGCACGAGTGGGTTACATCGAACTGGATCTCAACAGCGGTA
AGATCCTTGAGAGTTTTCGCCCCGAAGAACGTTTTCCAATGATGAGCACTTTTAAAGTTCTGCTATGTGG
CGCGGTATTATCCCGTATTGACGCCGGGCAAGAGCAACTCGGTCGCCGCATACACTATTCTCAGAATGAC
TTGGTTGAGTACTCACCAGTCACAGAAAAGCATCTTACGGATGGCATGACAGTAAGAGAATTATGCAGTG
CTGCCATAACCATGAGTGATAACACTGCGGCCAACTTACTTCTGACAACGATCGGAGGACCGAAGGAGCT
AACCGCTTTTTTGCACAACATGGGGGATCATGTAACTCGCCTTGATCGTTGGGAACCGGAGCTGAATGAA
GCCATACCAAACGACGAGCGTGACACCACGATGCCTGTAGCAATGGCAACAACGTTGCGCAAACTATTAA
CTGGCGAACTACTTACTCTAGCTTCCCGGCAACAATTAATAGACTGGATGGAGGCGGATAAAGTTGCAGG
ACCACTTCTGCGCTCGGCCCTTCCGGCTGGCTGGTTTATTGCTGATAAATCTGGAGCCGGTGAGCGTGGG
TCTCGCGGTATCATTGCAGCACTGGGGCCAGATGGTAAGCCCTCCCGTATCGTAGTTATCTACACGACGG
GGAGTCAGGCAACTATGGATGAACGAAATAGACAGATCGCTGAGATAGGTGCCTCACTGATTAAGCATTG
GTAACTGTCAGACCAAGTTTACTCATATATACTTTAGATTGATTTAAAACTTCATTTTTAATTTAAAAGG
ATCTAGGTGAAGATCCTTTTTGATAATCTCATGACCAAAATCCCTTAACGTGAGTTTTCGTTCCACTGAG
CGTCAGACCCCGTAGAAAAGATCAAAGGATCTTCTTGAGATCCTTTTTTTCTGCGCGTAATCTGCTGCTT
GCAAACAAAAAAACCACCGCTACCAGCGGTGGTTTGTTTGCCGGATCAAGAGCTACCAACTCTTTTTCCG
AAGGTAACTGGCTTCAGCAGAGCGCAGATACCAAATACTGTTCTTCTAGTGTAGCCGTAGTTAGGCCACC
ACTTCAAGAACTCTGTAGCACCGCCTACATACCTCGCTCTGCTAATCCTGTTACCAGTGGCTGCTGCCAG
TGGCGATAAGTCGTGTCTTACCGGGTTGGACTCAAGACGATAGTTACCGGATAAGGCGCAGCGGTCGGGC
TGAACGGGGGGTTCGTGCACACAGCCCAGCTTGGAGCGAACGACCTACACCGAACTGAGATACCTACAGC
GTGAGCTATGAGAAAGCGCCACGCTTCCCGAAGGGAGAAAGGCGGACAGGTATCCGGTAAGCGGCAGGGT
CGGAACAGGAGAGCGCACGAGGGAGCTTCCAGGGGGAAACGCCTGGTATCTTTATAGTCCTGTCGGGTTT
CGCCACCTCTGACTTGAGCGTCGATTTTTGTGATGCTCGTCAGGGGGGCGGAGCCTATGGAAAAACGCCA
GCAACGCGGCCTTTTTACGGTTCCTGGCGAATTCGCCCTTAGAGCAGAGCCAGGAACCCCTGTAGGGAAG
GGGCAGGAGAGCCAGGGGCATGAGATGGTGGACGAGGAAGGGGGACAGGGAAGCCTGAGCGCCTCTCCTG
GGCTTGCCAAGGACTCAAACCCAGAAGCCCAGAGCAGGGCCTTAGGGAAGCGGGACCCTGCTCTGGGCGG
AGGAATATGTCCCAGATAGCACTGGGGACTCTTTAAGGAAAGAAGGATGGAGAAAGAGAAAGGGAGTAGA
GGCGGCCACGACCTGGTGAACACCTAGGACGCACCATTCTCACAAAGGGAGTTTTCCACACGGACACCCC
CCTCCTCACCACAGCCCTGCCAGGACGGGGCTGGCTACTGGCCTTATCTCACAGGTAAAACTGACGCACG
GAGGAACAATATAAATTGGGGACTAGAAAGGTGAAGAGCCAAAGTTAGAACTCAGGACCAACTTATTCTG
ATTTTGTTTTTCCAAACTGCTTCTCCTCTTGGGAAGTGTAAGGAAGCTGCAGCACCAGGATCAGTGAAAC
GCACCAGACAGCCGCGTCAGAGCAGCTCAGGTTCTGGGAGAGGGTAGCGCAGGGTGGCCACTGAGAACCG
GGCAGGTCACGCATCCCCCCCTTCCCTCCCACCCCCTGCCAAGCTCTCCCTCCCAGGATCCTCTCTGGCT
CCATCGTAAGCAAACCTTAGAGGTTCTGGCAAGGAGAGAGATGGCTCCAGGAAATGGGGGTGTGTCACCA
GATAAGGAATCTGCCTAACAGGAGGTGGGGGTTAGACCCAATATCAGGAGACTAGGAAGGAGGAGGCCTA
AGGATGGGGCTTTTCTGTCACCAATCCTGTCCCTAGTAAAGCTGATATCTCCACCCCACAGTGGTTTACT
CCCTATCAGTGATAGAGAACGTATGAAGAGTTTACTCCCTATCAGTGATAGAGAACGTATGCAGACTTTA
CTCCCTATCAGTGATAGAGAACGTATAAGGAGTTTACTCCCTATCAGTGATAGAGAACGTATGACCAGTT
TACTCCCTATCAGTGATAGAGAACGTATCTACAGTTTACTCCCTATCAGTGATAGAGAACGTATATCCAG
TTTACTCCCTATCAGTGATAGAGAACGTATAAGCTTTAGGCGTGTACGGTGGGCGCCTATAAAAGCAGAG
CTCGTTTAGTGAACCGTCAGATCGCCTGGAGCAATTCCACAACACTTTTGTCTTATACCAACTTTCCGTA
CCACTTCCTACCCTCGTAAACTTAAGGCCGCCACCATGTATTCTCCGCTCTGTCTCACCCAGGATGAATT
TCATCCTTTCATCGAAGCACTTCTGCCCCACGTCCGAGCCTTTGCCTACACATGGTTCAACCTGCAGGCC
CGAAAACGAAAATACTTCAAAAAACATGAAAAGCGTATGTCAAAAGAAGAAGAGAGAGCCGTGAAGGATG
AATTGCTAAGTGAAAAACCAGAGGTCAAGCAGAAGTGGGCATCTCGACTTCTGGCAAAGTTGCGGAAAGA
TATCCGACCCGAATATCGAGAGGATTTTGTTCTTACAGTTACAGGGAAAAAACCTCCATGTTGTGTTCTT
TCCAACCCAGACCAGAAAGGCAAGATGCGAAGAATTGACTGCCTCCGCCAGGCAGATAAAGTCTGGAGGT
TGGACCTTGTTATGGTGATTTTGTTTAAAGGTATTCCGCTGGAAAGTACTGATGGCGAGCGCCTTGTAAA
GTCCCCACAATGCTCTAATCCAGGGCTCTGTGTCCAACCCCATCACATAGGGGTTTCTGTTAAGGAACTC
GATTTATATTTGGCATACTTTGTGCATGCAGCAGATTCAAGTCAATCTGAAAGTCCCAGCCAGCCAAGTG
ACGCTGACATTAAGGACCAGCCAGAAAATGGACATTTGGGCTTCCAGGACAGTTTTGTCACATCAGGTGT
TTTTAGTGTCACTGAGCTAGTAAGAGTGTCACAGACACCAATAGCTGCAGGAACTGGCCCAAATTTTTCT
CTCTCAGATTTGGAAAGTTCTTCATACTACAGCATGAGTCCAGGAGCAATGAGGAGGTCTTTACCCAGCA
CATCCTCTACGAGCTCCACAAAGCGCCTCAAGTCTGTGGAGGATGAAATGGACAGTCCTGGTGAGGAGCC
ATTTTATACAGGCCAAGGGCGCTCCCCAGGAAGTGGCAGTCAGTCAAGTGGATGGCATGAAGTGGAGCCA
GGAATGCCATCTCCAACCACACTGAAGAAGTCGGAGAAGTCTGGTTTCAGCAGCCCCTCCCCTTCACAGA
CCTCCTCCCTGGGAACGGCGTTCACACAGCATCACCGACCTGTCATTACAGGACCCAGAGCAAGTCCGCA
TGCAACACCATCGACTCTTCATTTCCCGACATCACCCATTATCCAGCAGCCTGGGCCTTACTTCTCACAC
CCAGCCATCCGCTATCACCCTCAGGAGACGCTGAAAGAATTTGTCCAACTTGTCTGCCCTGATGCTGGTC
AGCAGGCTGGACAGGTGGGGTTCCTCAATCCCAATGGGAGCAGCCAAGGCAAGGTGCACAACCCATTCCT
TCCCACCCCAATGTTGCCACCGCCACCGCCACCACCGATGGCCAGGCCTGTGCCTCTGCCGGTGCCAGAC
ACAAAGCCTCCAACCACGTCAACAGAAGGAGGTGCAGCCTCCCCCACGTCACCAACCTACTCGACACCCA
GCACCTCCCCCGCAAACCGATTCGTCAGTGTTGGACCACGGGATCCAAGCTTTGTAAATATCCCTCAACA
GACACAGTCCTGGTACCTGGGAGGTAGCGGAGAGGGCAGAGGCAGTCTGCTGACATGCGGTGACGTGGAA
GAGAATCCCGGCCCTATGAATCTCCTGGACCCCTTCATGAAGATGACCGACGAGCAGGAGAAGGGCCTGT
CCGGCGCCCCCAGCCCCACCATGTCCGAGGACTCCGCGGGCTCGCCCTGCCCGTCGGGCTCCGGCTCGGA
CACCGAGAACACGCGGCCCCAGGAGAACACGTTCCCCAAGGGCGAGCCCGATCTGAAGAAGGAGAGCGAG
GAGGACAAGTTCCCCGTGTGCATCCGCGAGGCGGTCAGCCAGGTGCTCAAAGGCTACGACTGGACGCTGG
TGCCCATGCCGGTGCGCGTCAACGGCTCCAGCAAGAACAAGCCGCACGTCAAGCGGCCCATGAACGCCTT
CATGGTGTGGGCGCAGGCGGCGCGCAGGAAGCTCGCGGACCAGTACCCGCACTTGCACAACGCCGAGCTC
AGCAAGACGCTGGGCAAGCTCTGGAGACTTCTGAACGAGAGCGAGAAGCGGCCCTTCGTGGAGGAGGCGG
AGCGGCTGCGCGTGCAGCACAAGAAGGACCACCCGGATTACAAGTACCAGCCGCGGCGGAGGAAGTCGGT
GAAGAACGGGCAGGCGGAGGCAGAGGAGGCCACGGAGCAGACGCACATCTCCCCCAACGCCATCTTCAAG
GCGCTGCAGGCCGACTCGCCACACTCCTCCTCCGGCATGAGCGAGGTGCACTCCCCCGGCGAGCACTCGG
GGCAATCCCAGGGCCCACCGACCCCACCCACCACCCCCAAAACCGACGTGCAGCCGGGCAAGGCTGACCT
GAAGCGAGAGGGGCGCCCCTTGCCAGAGGGGGGCAGACAGCCCCCTATCGACTTCCGCGACGTGGACATC
GGCGAGCTGAGCAGCGACGTCATCTCCAACATCGAGACCTTCGATGTCAACGAGTTTGACCAGTACCTGC
CGCCCAACGGCCACCCGGGGGTGCCGGCCACGCACGGCCAGGTCACCTACACGGGCAGCTACGGCATCAG
CAGCACCGCGGCCACCCCGGCGAGCGCGGGCCACGTGTGGATGTCCAAGCAGCAGGCGCCGCCGCCACCC
CCGCAGCAGCCCCCACAGGCCCCGCCGGCCCCGCAGGCGCCCCCGCAGCCGCAGGCGGCGCCCCCACAGC
AGCCGGCGGCACCCCCGCAGCAGCCACAGGCGCACACGCTGACCACGCTGAGCAGCGAGCCGGGCCAGTC
CCAGCGAACGCACATCAAGACGGAGCAGCTGAGCCCCAGCCACTACAGCGAGCAGCAGCAGCACTCGCCC
CAACAGATCGCCTACAGCCCCTTCAACCTCCCACACTACAGCCCCTCCTACCCGCCCATCACCCGCTCAC
AGTACGACTACACCGACCACCAGAACTCCAGCTCCTACTACAGCCACGCGGCAGGCCAGGGCACCGGCCT
CTACTCCACCTTCACCTACATGAACCCCGCTCAGCGCCCCATGTACACCCCCATCGCCGACACCTCTGGG
GTCCCTTCCATCCCGCAGACCCACAGCCCCCAGCACTGGGAACAACCCGTCTACACACAGCTCACTCGAC
CTTGAATCGATCGCCCACCCCAACTTGTTTATTGCAGCTTATAATGGTTACAAATAAAGCAATAGCATCA
CAAATTTCACAAATAAAGCATTTTTTTCACTGCATTCTAGTTGTGGTTTGTCCAAACTCATCAATGTATC
TTATCATGTCTGTATACCGTCGACCTCTAGCTAGAGCTTGGCGTAATCATGGTCATAGCTGTTTCCTGTG
TGAAATTGTTATCCGCTCACAATTCCACACAACATACGAGCCGGAAGCATAAAGTGTAAAGCCTGGGGTG
CCTAATGAGTGAGCTAACTCACATTAATTGCGTTGCGCTCACTGCCCGCTTTCCAGTCGGGAAACCTGTC
GTGCCAGCTGCATTAATGAATCGGCCAACGCGCGGGGAGAGGCGGTTTGCGTATTGGGCGCTCTTCCGCT
TCCTCGCTCACTGACTCGCTGCGCTCGGTCGTTCGGCTGCGGCGAGCGGTATCAGCTCACTCAAAGGACG
GCCGCACATGTAAGGAAAATTTTAGGGATGTTAAAGAAAAAAATAACACAAAACAAAATATAAAAAAAAT
CTAACCTCAAGTCAAGGCTTTTCTATGGAATAAGGAATGGACAGCAGGGGGCTGTTTCATATACTGATGA
CCTCTTTATAGCCAACCTTTGTTCATGGCAGCCAGCATATGGGCATATGTTGCCAAACTCTAAACCAAAT
ACTCATTCTGATGTTTTAAATGATTTGCCCTCCCATATGTCCTTCCGAGTGAGAGACACAAAAAATTCCA
ACACACTATTGCAATGAAAATAAATTTCCTTTATTAGCCAGAAGTCAGATGCTCAAGGGGCTTCATGATG
TCCCCATAATTTTTGGCAGAGGGAAAAAGATCTCAGTGGTATTTGTGAGCCAGGGCATTGGCCACACCAG
CCACCACCTTCTGATAGGCAGCCTGCACCTGAGGAGTGAATTCACGCGTTTTAGCCTGGCAGCATATCGA
GATCGAAGTCATCGAGAGCGTCAGCAGGGAGCATATCCAGATCAAAATCATCCAGGGCATCGGCGGGCAG
CATGTCCAGGTCGAAGTCGTCCAGGGCGTCGGTGGGTCCGCCGCTCTCGCACTTCAGCTGCTTCTCGAGG
CCGCAGATGATCAGTTCCAGGCCGAACAGGAAGGCGGGCTCGGCGCCCTGTCTGTCGAACAGCTCGATGG
CCTGCTTCAGCAGGGGGGGCATGCTGTCGGTGGTGGGTGTCTCTCTTTCCTCTTTGGCGACCTGGTGTTC
CTGTTCTTCCAGCACGCAGCCCAGGGTGAAGTGGCCCACGGCGCTCAGGGCGTACAGGGCGTTTTCCAGG
CTGAAGCCCTGCTGGCACAGGAAGGCCAGCTGGTTTTCCAGTGTCTCGTACTGCTTCTCGGTGGGTCTGG
TGCCCAGGTGCACTTTGGCGCCGTCCCGGTGGCTCAGCAGGGCGCATCTGTAGCTCTTGGCGTTGTTCCG
CAGGAAGTCCTGCCAGCTCTCGCCTTCCAGAGGGCAGCTGTGGGTGTGGTGCCGGTCCAGCATCTCGATG
GGCAGGGCGTCCAGCAGGGCCCGCTTGTTCTTCACGTGCCAGTACAGGGTGGGCTGTTCCACGCCCAGTT
TCTGGGCCAGCTTCCGGGTGGTCAGGCCCTCGATGCCCACGCCGTTCAGCAGTTCCAGGGCGCTGTTGAT
CACTTTGCTCTTGTCCAGCCGGCTCATGTCGACATTCTTTGCCAAAATGATGAGACAGCACAATAACCAG
CACGTTGCCCAGGAGCTGTAGGAAAAAGAAGAAGGCATGAACATGGTTAGCAGAGGCTCTAGAGCCGCCG
GTCACACGCCAGAAGCCGAACCCCGCCCTGCCCCGTCCCCCCCGAAGGCAGCCGTCCCCCCGCGGACAGC
CCCGAGGCTGGAGAGGGAGAAGGGGACGGCGGCGCGGCGACGCACGAAGGCCCTCCCCGCCCATTTCCTT
CCTGCCGGCGCCGCACCGCTTCGCCCCGCGCCCGCTAGAGGGGGTGCGGCGGCGCCTCCCAGATTTCGGC
TCCGCACAGATTTGGGACAAAGGAAGTCCCTGCGCCCTCTCGCACGATTACCATAAAAGGCAATGGCTGC
GGCTCGCCGCGCCTCGACAGCCGCCGGCGCTCCGGGGGCCGCCGCGCCCCTCCCCCGAGCCCTCCCCGGC
CCGAGGCGGCCCCGCCCCGCCCGGCACCCCCACCTGCCGCCACCCCCCGCCCGGCACGGCGAGCCCCGCG
CCACGCCCCGTACGGAGCCCCGCACCCGAAGCCGGGCCGTGCTCAGCAACTCGGGGAGGGGGGTGCAGGG
GGGGTTGCAGCCCGACCGACGCGCCCACACCCCCTGCTCACCCCCCCACGCACACACCCCGCACGCAGCC
TTTGTTCCCCTCGCAGCCCCCCCCGCACCGCGGGGCACCGCCCCCGGCCGCGCTCCCCTCGCGCACACTG
CGGAGCGCACAAAGCCCCGCGCCGCGCCCGCAGCGCTCACAGCCGCCGGGCAGCGCGGAGCCGCACGCGG
CGCTCCCCACGCACACACACACGCACGCACCCCCCGAGCCGCTCCCCCCGCACAAAGGGCCCTCCCGGAG
CCCCTCAAGGCTTTCACGCAGCCACAGAAAAGAAACAAGCCGTCATTAAACCAAGCGCTAATTACAGCCC
GGAGGAGAAGGGCCGTCCCGCCCGCTCACCTGTGGGAGTAACGCGGTCAGTCAGAGCCGGGGCGGGCGGC
GCGAGGCGGCGGCGGAGCGGGGCACGGGGCGAAGGCAGCGCGCAGCGACTCCCGCCCGCCGCGCGCTTCG
CTTTTTATAGGGCCGCCGCCGCCGCCGCCTCGCCATAAAAGGAAACTTTCGGAGCGCGCCGCTCTGATTG
GCTGCCGCCGCACCTCTCCGCCTCGCCCCGCCCCGCCCCTCGCCCCGCCCCGCCCCGCCTGGCGCGCGCC
CCCCCCCCCCCCCCGCCCCCATCGCTGCACAAAATAATTAAAAAATAAATAAATACAAAATTGGGGGTGG
GGAGGGGGGGGAGATGGGGAGAGTGAAGCAGAACGTGGGGCTCACCTCGACCATGGTAATAGCGATGACT
AATACGTAGATGTACTGCCAAGTAGGAAAGTCCCATAAGGTCATGTACTGGGCATAATGCCAGGCGGGCC
ATTTACCGTCATTGACGTCAATAGGGGGCGTACTTGGCATATGATACACTTGATGTACTGCCAAGTGGGC
AGTTTACCGTAAATACTCCACCCATTGACGTCAATGGAAAGTCCCTATTGGCGTTACTATGGGAACATAC
GTCATTATTGACGTCAATGGGCGGGGGTCGTTGGGCGGTCAGCCAGGCGGGCCATTTACCGTAAGTTATG
TAACGCGGAACTCCATATATGGGCTATGAACTAATGACCCCGTAATTGATTACTATTAATAACTAGTCAA
TAATCAATGTCGAGACCCATAGAGCCCACCGCATCCCCAGCATGCCTGCTATTGTCTTCCCAATCCTCCC
CCTTGCTGTCCTGCCCCACCCCACCCCCCAGAATAGAATGACACCTACTCAGACAATGCGATGCAATTTC
CTCATTTTATTAGGAAAGGACAGTGGGAGTGGCACCTTCCAGGGTCAAGGAAGGCACGGGGGAGGGGCAA
ACAACAGATGGCTGGCAACTAGAAGGCACAGTCGAGGCTGATCAGCGGGTTTATAACTTCGTATAATGTA
TGCTATACGAAGTTATGGTACCTTATTATTCCTTGGCTCTGGGTCTTGTGGAGGGTCTCCTGTTTCCAGA
GTCAGCCAGAACTTCAACACATCCATCAGTCCAAACAGCAGCAGACCTTCTTGCAATTTGAGTTCTTCCA
ACAGTTCCAGCACCAGACCTCACAATGGCATCACATCTTCCTTGTGCCCAAGCAGCATCATCAAAGTTTC
CATCAACCAGAGATTGATACAGTTGGTCCAGGCCAATTCTGAGCATGTAGGCTCTCAGTCTGGGGGAACC
AGCCAGTTCTGGGTGTCTTCTTTCAAAATATCTTGTTTGTTGTTCCATGCAAGCCAGCCAAGGTCTCCAA
AAAAAAATGTTGGCAACCTCATATTGAGAATCTCCAAACATGGCTTCAGACCAGTCAATGACTGCAGTGA
TTCTGCCATTGTCTGTCAGAACATTGTTGCTTCCAAAATCAGCATGGACCAGGTGTCTGACTTCAGGACA
ATCTTCTGCCCACAGCATGAGTTCATCCAGTGCCTGAGCAACAGAAGCAGAAACTGTGTCATCCATCACA
GTCTGCCAGTGATAGACATGAGGATCAGCAATGGCACAAATGAAATCCCTCCAAGTGGTGTACTGACCGA
TGCCTTGGGGACCAAAAGGACCAAATCCGCTGGTTTGGCTCAGATCAGCTGCTGCAATGGCATCCATTGC
TTCAGCAACAGGTTGCAGAACAGCTGGCAGCTCAGTTTCAGGGAGATCCTGGAGAGTGACTCCTTGTGCT
CTTCTGCTGATGCAGTAGGTGAGAGATTCAGAAAATTCTCCAATGTCCAGAACTTCTGGAATTGGCAGAG
CAGCAGAGGCAAAGTGTCTGTAAACATATCTGTCTTTGTAAAAACCATCAGCACAAGAATTGACCCTCAG
AACATAACCTCTTCCTCCAACATCAAAAGAAAAGGCTCTGCTTTCTTCACCTTCAGACAGCTGCATGAGA
TCAGAAACAGAATCAAATTTTTCAATGAGAAACTTCTCAACAGAAGTTGCTGTCAGTTCAGGTTTCTTCA
TCTCGAGCCTAGGGCCGGGATTCTCCTCCACGTCACCGCATGTTAGAAGACTTCCTCTGCCCTCTCCGCT
GCCAGATCTCTCGAGGCCCTGTGGGAGGAAGAGAAGAGGTCAGAAGCTTATAACTTCGTATAATGTATGC
TATACGAAGTTATTGCCCCACTGTGGGGTGGAGGGGACAGATAAAAGTACCCAGAACCAGAGCCACATTA
ACCGGCCCTGGGAATATAAGGTGGTCCCAGCTCGGGGACACAGGATCCCTGGAGGCAGCAAACATGCTGT
CCTGAAGTGGACATAGGGGCCCGGGTTGGAGGAAGAAGACTAGCTGAGCTCTCGGACCCCTGGAAGATGC
CATGACAGGGGGCTGGAAGAGCTAGCACAGACTAGAGAGGTAAGGGGGGTAGGGGAGCTGCCCAAATGAA
AGGAGTGAGAGGTGACCCGAATCCACAGGAGAACGGGGTGTCCAGGCAAAGAAAGCAAGAGGATGGAGAG
GTGGCTAAAGCCAGGGAGACGGGGTACTTTGGGGTTGTCCAGAAAAACGGTGATGATGCAGGCCTACAAG
AAGGGGAGGCGGGACGCAAGGGAGACATCCGTCGGAGAAGGCCATCCTAAGAAACGAGAGATGGCACAGG
CCCCAGAAGGAGAAGGAAAAGGGAACCCAGCGAGTGAAGACGGCATGGGGTTGGGTGAGGGAGGAGAGAT
GCCCGGAGAGGACCCAGACACGGGGAGGATCCGCTCAGAGGACATCACGTGGTGCAGCGCCGAGAAGGAA
GTGCTCCGGAAAGAGCATCCTTGGGCAGCAACACAGCAGAGAGCAAGGGGAAGAGGGAGTGGAGGAAGAC
GGAACCTGAAGGAGGCGGCAGGGAAGGATCTGGGCCAGCCGTAGAGGTGACCCAGGCCACAAGCTGCAGA
CAGAAAGCGGCACAGGCCCAGGGGAGAGAATGCTGGTCAGAGAAAGCA
Features (pLannotate 1.2.2; 25 found; start..end, strand, type, name):
     13..53      +  promoter       AmpR promoter (fragment): bla
     54..914     +  CDS            AmpR: β-lactamase; bla; confers resistance to ampicillin, carbenicillin, and related antibiotics
   1085..1673    +  rep_origin     ori: high-copy-number ColE1/pMB1/pBR322/pUC origin of replication
   1721..2557    -  misc_feature   HA-R: right homology arm from the adeno-associated virus integration site (AAVS1) within intron 1 of the human PPP1R12C gene
   2584..2960    +  promoter       TRE3G promoter: 3rd-generation Tet-responsive promoter that can be activated by binding of Tet-On® 3G
   2976..4502    +  CDS            NFIA: NFIA_HUMAN - Also known as KIAA1439. Experimental evidence at protein level: Swiss-Prot protein existence level 1. Recognizes and binds the palindromic sequence 5'- TTGGCNNNNNGCCAA-3' present in viral and cellular promoters and in the origin of replication of adenovirus type 2. These proteins are individually capable of activating transcription and replication. From Homo sapiens (Human).
   4566..6092    +  CDS            SOX9: SOX9_HUMAN - Experimental evidence at protein level: Swiss-Prot protein existence level 1. Transcription factor that plays a key role in chondrocytes differentiation and skeletal development (PubMed:24038782). Specifically binds the 5'-ACAAAG-3' DNA motif present in enhancers and super-enhancers and promotes expression of genes important for chondrogenesis, including cartilage matrix protein-coding genes COL2A1, COL4A2, COL9A1, COL11A2 and ACAN, SOX5 and SOX6 (PubMed:8640233). Also binds to some promoter regions (By similarity). Plays a central role in successive steps of chondrocyte different
   6112..6233    +  polyA_signal   SV40 poly(A) signal: SV40 polyadenylation signal
   6304..6326    -  protein_bind   lac operator (fragment): The lac repressor binds to the lac operator to inhibit transcription in E. coli. This inhibition can be relieved by adding lactose or isopropyl-β-D-thiogalactopyranoside (IPTG). lac repressor encoded by lacI
   6330..6360    -  promoter       lac promoter: promoter for the E. coli lac operon
   6375..6396    -  protein_bind   CAP binding site: CAP binding activates transcription in the presence of cAMP. E. coli catabolite activator protein
   6409..6501    -  CDS            lacI (fragment): lac repressor; lacI; The lac repressor binds to the lac operator to inhibit transcription in E. coli. This inhibition can be relieved by adding lactose or isopropyl-β-D-thiogalactopyranoside (IPTG).
   6503..6575    -  rep_origin     RSF ori (fragment): Plasmids containing the RSF 1030 origin of replication can be propagated in E. coli cells that contain additional plasmids with compatible origins.
   6840..6895    -  polyA_signal   β-globin poly(A) signal: rabbit β-globin polyadenylation signal (Gil and Proudfoot, 1987)
   6966..7046    -  CDS            HBB (fragment): HBB_PONPY - Experimental evidence at transcript level: Swiss-Prot protein existence level 2. Involved in oxygen transport from the lung to the various peripheral tissues. From Pongo pygmaeus (Bornean orangutan).
   7180..7797    -  CDS            tetR: TETR2_ECOLX - Experimental evidence at protein level: Swiss-Prot protein existence level 1. TetR is the repressor of the tetracycline resistance element; its N-terminal region forms a helix-turn-helix structure and binds DNA. Binding of tetracycline to TetR reduces the repressor affinity for the tetracycline resistance gene (tetA) promoter operator sites. From Escherichia coli.
   7856..8872    -  intron         chimeric intron: chimera between introns from chicken β-actin and rabbit β-globin
   8873..9150    -  promoter       chicken β-actin promoter: No description available
   9152..9531    -  enhancer       CMV enhancer: human cytomegalovirus immediate early enhancer
   9537..9761    -  polyA_signal   bGH poly(A) signal: bovine growth hormone polyadenylation signal
   9783..9816    -  protein_bind   loxP: Cre-mediated recombination occurs in the 8-bp core sequence (GCATACAT). Cre recombinase
   9829..10851   -  CDS            hph: KHYB_ECOLX - Experimental evidence at protein level: Swiss-Prot protein existence level 1. The aminoglycoside phosphotransferases achieve inactivation of their antibiotic substrates by phosphorylation. Only phosphorylates hygromycin and closely related compounds such as demethyl analogs and destomycin. From Escherichia coli.
  10938..10963   -  misc_feature   SA: splice acceptor site
  10970..11003   -  protein_bind   loxP: Cre-mediated recombination occurs in the 8-bp core sequence (GCATACAT). Cre recombinase
  11005..11808   -  misc_feature   HA-L: left homology arm from the adeno-associated virus integration site (AAVS1) within intron 1 of the human PPP1R12C gene
