[The description below was written by a language model from this plasmid's Addgene catalogue record and pLannotate feature annotations shown in this document.]
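Description:
pKL123 is a mammalian donor plasmid built on the pUCM backbone for targeted integration of a doxycycline-inducible NFIA-SOX9 cassette into the human AAVS1 safe-harbor locus (intron 1 of PPP1R12C). It is about 11.8 kb, replicates in E. coli from a high-copy ColE1/pUC-type origin and is selected with ampicillin through the bla gene. Short lac promoter/operator, lacI and RSF ori fragments between the cassettes appear to be cloning remnants rather than functional parts.

Everything between the left and right AAVS1 homology arms is the integrating payload. One unit places a TRE3G Tet-responsive promoter upstream of the human NFIA and SOX9 coding sequences, arranged in tandem on the same strand and terminated by an SV40 poly(A) signal. A short unannotated gap separates the two reading frames, and the record does not state what linker or co-expression element joins them. In the opposite orientation, a CAG promoter (CMV enhancer, chicken β-actin promoter and chimeric intron) drives a tetR-derived coding sequence followed by a rabbit β-globin poly(A). This is presumably the Tet-On transactivator needed to activate TRE3G in the presence of doxycycline, although only the tetR portion is annotated.

Next to the left arm, a splice acceptor precedes a promoterless hygromycin phosphotransferase gene (hph), with a bGH poly(A) signal downstream. Hygromycin resistance should therefore depend on splicing from the endogenous PPP1R12C transcript, which favours on-target integrants. The splice acceptor and hph are flanked by two loxP sites, allowing Cre-mediated removal of the marker after selection. According to the associated publication title, the construct was used in work on human iPSC-derived astrocytes, consistent with inducible NFIA and SOX9 expression to drive astrocyte differentiation.
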