Addgene plasmid #187889: pKL123
Purpose: AAVS1 safe-harbor integration of dox-inducible NFIA-SOX9
Depositing lab: Martin Kampmann. Publication: CRISPRi screens in human iPSC-derived astrocytes elucidate regulators of distinct inflammatory reactive states. Leng K, Rose IVL, Kim H, Xia W, Romero-Fernandez W, Rooney B, Koontz M, Li E, Ao Y, Wang S, Krawczyk M, Tcw J, Goate A, Zhang Y, Ullian EM, Sofroniew MV, Fancy SPJ, Schrag MS, Lippmann ES, Kampmann M. Nat Neurosci. 2022 Nov;25(11):1528-1542. doi: 10.1038/s41593-022-01180-9. Epub 2022 Oct 27. PubMed 36303069.
Backbone
  Vector backbone: pUCM
  Backbone size w/o insert (bp): 8700
  Total vector size (bp): 11809
  Vector type: Mammalian Expression
  Selectable markers: Hygromycin
Growth in bacteria
  Bacterial resistance: Ampicillin, 100 μg/mL
  Growth temperature: 37°C
  Growth strain: NEB Stable
  Copy number: High Copy
Gene/Insert
  Gene/Insert name: NFIA-SOX9
  Species: H. sapiens (human)
  Insert size (bp): 3100
  GenBank ID: ENST0000040349 ENST00000245479
  Promoter: TRE3G
  Entrez Gene: SOX9 (a.k.a. CMD1, CMPD1, ENH13, SRA1, SRXX2, SRXY10, TESCO); NFIA (a.k.a. BRMUTD, C1DELp32p31, CTF, DEL1P32P31, NF-I/A, NF1-A, NFI-A, NFI-L)
  Cloning method: Restriction Enzyme; 5′ cloning site AflII (not destroyed); 3′ cloning site ClaI (not destroyed)
  Sequencing primers: 5′ AGCTCGTTTAGTGAACCGTCAGATC; 3′ GAAATTTGTGATGCTATTGC
Terms and licenses: Academic/Nonprofit Terms; Industry Terms: Not Available to Industry
How to cite: pKL123 was a gift from Martin Kampmann (Addgene plasmid # 187889 ; http://n2t.net/addgene:187889 ; RRID:Addgene_187889)
